Addgene plasmid #20099: pEF 4r-DsRed-3r
Depositing lab: Antonio Richart. Depositing organization: Instituto de Biologia Molecular y Celular de Plantas.
Backbone
  Vector backbone: pDONR221-P4R-P3R
  Backbone size w/o insert (bp): 4717
  Vector type: Synthetic Biology ; plant Gateway vector
Growth in bacteria
  Bacterial resistance: Kanamycin, 50 μg/mL
  Growth temperature: 37°C
  Growth strain: DH5alpha
  Copy number: High Copy
Gene/Insert
  Gene/Insert name: DsRed
  Insert size (bp): 678
  Cloning method: Gateway Cloning
  Sequencing primers: 5′ N/A
Terms and licenses: Academic/Nonprofit Terms; Industry Terms: Not Available to Industry
How to cite: pEF 4r-DsRed-3r was a gift from Antonio Richart (Addgene plasmid # 20099 ; http://n2t.net/addgene:20099 ; RRID:Addgene_20099)
