[The description below was written by a language model from this plasmid's Addgene catalogue record.]
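Description:
pEF 4r-DsRed-3r is a Gateway entry-type plasmid built on the pDONR221-P4R-P3R donor backbone and catalogued as a synthetic biology / plant Gateway vector. It is propagated in standard E. coli cloning strains as a high-copy plasmid under kanamycin selection. The record lists a backbone of about 4.7 kb before insertion. In Gateway BP cloning, however, the insert normally replaces the donor vector's counter-selection cassette, so the final plasmid is not simply the sum of the two sizes. No feature table is supplied, so the exact origin of replication, the resulting att site identities and any flanking elements are not documented here.

The payload is a 678 bp DsRed insert, which encodes the red fluorescent protein originally derived from Discosoma coral, introduced by Gateway recombination. The "4r" and "3r" in the name, together with the P4R-P3R donor backbone, indicate that the coding sequence is flanked by the att sites used for one defined position in a MultiSite Gateway assembly. This lets the DsRed module be recombined in a fixed order and orientation alongside other entry clones, such as promoters, other coding sequences or terminators, into a destination vector.

The record names no promoter, terminator or tag, and as an entry clone the plasmid is not itself expected to drive expression. It most plausibly serves as a modular fluorescent reporter or fusion part for building multi-component plant expression constructs, though the record does not state the specific intended application or destination vectors.
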