>Addgene plasmid #20099 | pEF 4r-DsRed-3r | depositor partial sequence | sequence record 9469 | Author sequence
ACATCCTGTCCCCCCAGTTCCAGTACGGCTCCAAGGTGTACGTGAAGCACCCCGCCGACATCCCCGACTA
CAAGAAGCTGTCCTTCCCCGAGGGCTTCAAGTGGGAGCGCGTGATGAACTTCGAGGACGGCGGCGTGGCG
ACCGTGACCCAGGACTCCTCCCTGCAGGACGGCTGCTTCATCTACAAGGTGAAGTTCATCGGCGTGAACT
TCCCCTCCGACGGCCCCGTGATGCAGAAGAAGACGATGGGCTGGGAGGCCTCCACCGAGCGCCTGTACCC
CCGCGACGGCGTGCTGAAGGGCGAGACCCACAAGGCCCTGAAGCTGAAGGACGGCGGCCACTACCTGGTG
GAGTTCAAGTCCATCTACATGGCCAAGAAGCCCGTGCAGCTGCCCGGCTACTACTACGTGGACGCCAAGC
TGGACATCACCTCCCACAACGAGGACTACACCATCGTGGAGCAGTACGAGCGCACCGAGGGCCGCCACCA
CCTGTTCCTGTAGACAACTTTGTATAATAAAGTTGAACGAGAAACGTAAAATGATATAAATATCAATATA
TTAAATTAGATTTTGCATAAAAAACAGACTACATAATACTGTAAAACACAACATATCCAGTCACTATGAA
TCAACTACTTAGATGGTATTAGTGAC
