>Addgene plasmid #20099 | pEF 4r-DsRed-3r | addgene partial sequence | sequence record 25855 | 20099 with T7
NGTCACTAATACCATCTAAGTAGTTGATTCATAGTGACTGGATATGTTGTGTTTTACAGTATTATGTAGT
CTGTTTTTTATGCAAAATCTAATTTAATATATTGATATTTATATCATTTTACGTTTCTCGTTCAACTTTA
TTATACAAAGTTGTCTACAGGAACAGGTGGTGGCGGCCCTCGGTGCGCTCGTACTGCTCCACGATGGTGT
AGTCCTCGTTGTGGGAGGTGATGTCCAGCTTGGCGTCCACGTAGTAGTAGCCGGGCAGCTGCACGGGCTT
CTTGGCCATGTAGATGGACTTGAACTCCACCAGGTAGTGGCCGCCGTCCTTCAGCTTCAGGGCCTTGTGG
GTCTCGCCCTTCAGCACGCCGTCGCGGGGGTACAGGCGCTCGGTGGAGGCCTCCCAGCCCATCGTCTTCT
TCTGCATCACGGGGCCGTCGGAGGGGAAGTTCACGCCGATGAACTTCACCTTGTAGATGAAGCAGCCGTC
CTGCAGGGAGGAGTCCTGGGTCACGGTCGCCACGCCGCCGTCCTCGAAGTTCATCACGCGCTCCCACTTG
AAGCCCTCGGGGAAGGACAGCTTCTTGTAGTCGGGGATGTCGGCGGGGTGCTTCACGTACACCTTGGAGC
CGTACTGGAACTGGGGGGACAGGATGTNCNNNNNNNAGGNNGNNGGCGGGCCCCCCTTGGNCCNNTNNAC
TTTCCANGGTGNTNGNGGCCCCTCAAGGGGGGGCNNCCTTCNCN
